Addgene plasmid #86931: pET mClover LIC cloning vector (H6-mClover)
Purpose: (Empty Backbone) pET LIC cloning vector for Biotin-His6-tev-yORF-mClover
Depositing lab: Chris Jeans. Depositing organization: University of California, Berkeley.
Backbone
  Vector backbone: pET
  Backbone size (bp): 6085
  Modifications to backbone: mClover is from AddGene plasmid 49089.
  Vector type: Bacterial Expression
  Promoter: T7-lacO (lactose/IPTG inducible)
  Tag / fusion protein: AviTag (biotin) (N terminal on backbone); 6xHis (N terminal on backbone); TEV cleavage site (N terminal on backbone); mClover (C terminal on backbone)
Growth in bacteria
  Bacterial resistance: Kanamycin, 50 μg/mL
  Growth temperature: 37°C
  Growth strain: DH5alpha
  Copy number: Low Copy
Gene/Insert
  Cloning method: Ligation Independent Cloning
  Sequencing primers: 5′ T7 Forward; 3′ T7 Reverse
Resource information
  A portion of this plasmid was derived from a plasmid made by: The sequence for mClover came from Addgene #49089 (pcDNA3.1-Clover-mRuby2).
Terms and licenses: Academic/Nonprofit Terms; Industry Terms: Not Available to Industry
Depositor comments: This plasmid is an empty vector. Your gene can be inserted with a LIC cloning protocol. This plasmid can be used as a single-expression vector, and it is also compatible with our 2-series polycistronic destination vectors (2D, 2E, and 2Z), if co-expression with other genes is desired. To clone into this vector, add LIC tags to the 5' end of your PCR primers. Forward - 5' TACTTCCAATCCAATGCA 3' Reverse - 5' CTCCCACTACCAATGCC 3' Do NOT include a stop codon with your reverse primer. Linearize the plasmid with SspI, then gel purify. When digesting the DNA with T4 polymerase, use dGTP for the insert and dCTP for your linearized vector. More information on this vector can be found through http://qb3.berkeley.edu/qb3/macrolab/
How to cite: pET mClover LIC cloning vector (H6-mClover) was a gift from Chris Jeans (Addgene plasmid # 86931 ; http://n2t.net/addgene:86931 ; RRID:Addgene_86931)
