[The description below was written by a language model from this plasmid's Addgene catalogue record and pLannotate feature annotations shown in this document.]
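Description:
pET mClover LIC cloning vector (H6-mClover) is an empty pET-based bacterial expression backbone of about 6.1 kb, built for ligation-independent cloning of an open reading frame between N-terminal purification tags and a C-terminal mClover fluorescent protein. It is propagated in E. coli under kanamycin selection (aph(3')-Ia). It carries a ColE1/pBR322-type origin together with the bom region and the rop gene, consistent with its listing as low copy. An f1 origin is also present, along with leftover tetracycline-resistance gene fragments from the pBR322 lineage that are not functional markers.

Expression is driven by a T7 promoter followed directly by a lac operator and the T7 gene 10 ribosome binding site. A plasmid-borne lacI gene supplies repressor, so transcription is held off until lactose or IPTG is added in a host that provides T7 RNA polymerase. The catalogue describes the product as AviTag (biotin acceptor)-His6-TEV site-ORF-mClover. The automated annotation detects the 6xHis, the TEV site and Clover but does not call the AviTag, which presumably lies in the unannotated stretch between the RBS and the His tag. The insert goes into the gap between the TEV site and Clover and must lack a stop codon so that it reads through into the fluorescent protein. Short His-like and SET1-like fragments are annotated between Clover and the T7 terminator, and the record does not say whether they are translated.

The two sequence records (depositor and NGS) show the same features in the same order, differing by three bases in length and in numbering origin. The vector can be used for single-protein expression or with the depositor's 2-series polycistronic destination vectors for co-expression. The resulting fusions can be purified by affinity, biotinylated and tracked by fluorescence, and TEV cleavage removes the N-terminal tags.
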