Features (pLannotate 1.2.2; 21 found; start..end, strand, type, name):
     12..440     +  rep_origin     f1 ori (sequence partly withheld): f1 bacteriophage origin of replication; arrow indicates direction of (+) strand synthesis
    494..551     +  promoter       AmpR promoter (fragment): bla
    560..1375    -  CDS            KanR: aminoglycoside phosphotransferase; aph(3')-Ia; confers resistance to kanamycin in bacteria or G418 (Geneticin®) in eukaryotes
   1497..2085    +  rep_origin     ori: high-copy-number ColE1/pMB1/pBR322/pUC origin of replication
   2271..2413    -  misc_feature   bom: basis of mobility region from pBR322
   2515..2706    -  CDS            rop: Rop protein, which maintains plasmids at low copy number; rop
   2723..3103    +  CDS            YPB1_ECOLX: Protein predicted: Swiss-Prot protein existence level 4. From Escherichia coli.
   3175..3466    -  CDS            TcR (fragment): tetracycline efflux protein; tet; confers resistance to tetracycline
   3481..3502    -  protein_bind   CAP binding site: CAP binding activates transcription in the presence of cAMP. E. coli catabolite activator protein
   3515..4597    -  CDS            lacI: lac repressor; lacI; The lac repressor binds to the lac operator to inhibit transcription in E. coli. This inhibition can be relieved by adding lactose or isopropyl-β-D-thiogalactopyranoside (IPTG).
   4598..4675    -  promoter       lacI promoter: lacI
   4683..4962    -  CDS            TcR (fragment): tetracycline efflux protein; tet; confers resistance to tetracycline
   4984..5002    +  promoter       T7 promoter: promoter for bacteriophage T7 RNA polymerase
   5003..5027    +  protein_bind   lac operator: The lac repressor binds to the lac operator to inhibit transcription in E. coli. This inhibition can be relieved by adding lactose or isopropyl-β-D-thiogalactopyranoside (IPTG). lac repressor encoded by lacI
   5042..5064    +  RBS            RBS: efficient ribosome binding site from bacteriophage T7 gene 10 (Olins and Rangwala, 1989)
   5122..5139    +  CDS            6xHis: 6xHis affinity tag
   5140..5156    +  CDS            TEV site (fragment): tobacco etch virus (TEV) protease recognition and cleavage site
   5197..5910    +  CDS            Clover: Clover is a basic (constitutively fluorescent) green/yellow fluorescent protein published in 2012, derived from Aequorea victoria. It is reported to be a rapidly-maturing weak dimer with high acid sensitivity.
   5929..5946    +  CDS            9xHis (fragment): 9xHis affinity tag
   5956..6005    +  CDS            SET1 (fragment): solubility-enhancement tag derived from T7 phage gene 10B
   6013..6060    +  terminator     T7 terminator: transcription terminator for bacteriophage T7 RNA polymerase
>Addgene plasmid #86931 | pET mClover LIC cloning vector (H6-mClover) | depositor full sequence | sequence record 169503 | pET mClover LIC cloning vector (H6-mClover) sequence 6085 bps
TGGCGAATGGG
[124 nt withheld, positions 12-135]
C
[91 nt withheld, positions 137-227]
A
[49 nt withheld, positions 229-277]
CCTTTGACGTTGGAGTCCACGTTCTTT
[37 nt withheld, positions 305-341]
ACCCTATCTCGGTCTATTCTTTTGATTTATAAGGGATTTTGCCGATTTCGGCCTATTGGTTAAAAAATGA
GCTGATTTAACAAAAATTTAACGCGAATTTTAACAAACTAGTAACGTTTACAATTTCAGGTGGCACTTTT
CGGGGAAATGTGCGCGGAACCCCTATTTGTTTATTTTTCTAAATACATTCAAATATGTATCCGCTCATGA
ATTAATTCTTAGAAAAACTCATCGAGCATCAAATGAAACTGCAATTTATTCATATCAGGATTATCAATAC
CATATTTTTGAAAAAGCCGTTTCTGTAATGAAGGAGAAAACTCACCGAGGCAGTTCCATAGGATGGCAAG
ATCCTGGTATCGGTCTGCGATTCCGACTCGTCCAACATCAATACAACCTATTAATTTCCCCTCGTCAAAA
ATAAGGTTATCAAGTGAGAAATCACCATGAGTGACGACTGAATCCGGTGAGAATGGCAAAAGTTTATGCA
TTTCTTTCCAGACTTGTTCAACAGGCCAGCCATTACGCTCGTCATCAAAATCACTCGCATCAACCAAACC
GTTATTCATTCGTGATTGCGCCTGAGCGAGACGAAATACGCGATCGCTGTTAAAAGGACAATTACAAACA
GGAATCGAATGCAACCGGCGCAGGAACACTGCCAGCGCATCAACAATGTTTTCACCTGAATCAGGATATT
CTTCTAATACCTGGAATGCTGTTTTCCCGGGGATCGCAGTGGTGAGTAACCATGCATCATCAGGAGTACG
GATAAAATGCTTGATGGTCGGAAGAGGCATAAATTCCGTCAGCCAGTTTAGTCTGACCATCTCATCTGTA
ACATCATTGGCAACGCTACCTTTGCCATGTTTCAGAAACAACTCTGGCGCATCGGGCTTCCCATACAATC
GATAGATTGTCGCACCTGATTGCCCGACATTATCGCGAGCCCATTTATACCCATATAAATCAGCATCCAT
GTTGGAATTTAATCGCGGCCTAGAGCAAGACGTTTCCCGTTGAATATGGCTCATAACACCCCTTGTATTA
CTGTTTATGTAAGCAGACAGTTTTATTGTTCATGACCAAAATCCCTTAACGTGAGTTTTCGTTCCACTGA
GCGTCAGACCCCGTAGAAAAGATCAAAGGATCTTCTTGAGATCCTTTTTTTCTGCGCGTAATCTGCTGCT
TGCAAACAAAAAAACCACCGCTACCAGCGGTGGTTTGTTTGCCGGATCAAGAGCTACCAACTCTTTTTCC
GAAGGTAACTGGCTTCAGCAGAGCGCAGATACCAAATACTGTCCTTCTAGTGTAGCCGTAGTTAGGCCAC
CACTTCAAGAACTCTGTAGCACCGCCTACATACCTCGCTCTGCTAATCCTGTTACCAGTGGCTGCTGCCA
GTGGCGATAAGTCGTGTCTTACCGGGTTGGACTCAAGACGATAGTTACCGGATAAGGCGCAGCGGTCGGG
CTGAACGGGGGGTTCGTGCACACAGCCCAGCTTGGAGCGAACGACCTACACCGAACTGAGATACCTACAG
CGTGAGCTATGAGAAAGCGCCACGCTTCCCGAAGGGAGAAAGGCGGACAGGTATCCGGTAAGCGGCAGGG
TCGGAACAGGAGAGCGCACGAGGGAGCTTCCAGGGGGAAACGCCTGGTATCTTTATAGTCCTGTCGGGTT
TCGCCACCTCTGACTTGAGCGTCGATTTTTGTGATGCTCGTCAGGGGGGCGGAGCCTATGGAAAAACGCC
AGCAACGCGGCCTTTTTACGGTTCCTGGCCTTTTGCTGGCCTTTTGCTCACATGTTCTTTCCTGCGTTAT
CCCCTGATTCTGTGGATAACCGTATTACCGCCTTTGAGTGAGCTGATACCGCTCGCCGCAGCCGAACGAC
CGAGCGCAGCGAGTCAGTGAGCGAGGAAGCGGAAGAGCGCCTGATGCGGTATTTTCTCCTTACGCATCTG
TGCGGTATTTCACACCGCATATATGGTGCACTCTCAGTACAATCTGCTCTGATGCCGCATAGTTAAGCCA
GTATACACTCCGCTATCGCTACGTGACTGGGTCATGGCTGCGCCCCGACACCCGCCAACACCCGCTGACG
CGCCCTGACGGGCTTGTCTGCTCCCGGCATCCGCTTACAGACAAGCTGTGACCGTCTCCGGGAGCTGCAT
GTGTCAGAGGTTTTCACCGTCATCACCGAAACGCGCGAGGCAGCTGCGGTAAAGCTCATCAGCGTGGTCG
TGAAGCGATTCACAGATGTCTGCCTGTTCATCCGCGTCCAGCTCGTTGAGTTTCTCCAGAAGCGTTAATG
TCTGGCTTCTGATAAAGCGGGCCATGTTAAGGGCGGTTTTTTCCTGTTTGGTCACTGATGCCTCCGTGTA
AGGGGGATTTCTGTTCATGGGGGTAATGATACCGATGAAACGAGAGAGGATGCTCACGATACGGGTTACT
GATGATGAACATGCCCGGTTACTGGAACGTTGTGAGGGTAAACAACTGGCGGTATGGATGCGGCGGGACC
AGAGAAAAATCACTCAGGGTCAATGCCAGCGCTTCGTTAATACAGATGTAGGTGTTCCACAGGGTAGCCA
GCAGCATCCTGCGATGCAGATCCGGAACATAATGGTGCAGGGCGCTGACTTCCGCGTTTCCAGACTTTAC
GAAACACGGAAACCGAAGACCATTCATGTTGTTGCTCAGGTCGCAGACGTTTTGCAGCAGCAGTCGCTTC
ACGTTCGCTCGCGTATCGGTGATTCATTCTGCTAACCAGTAAGGCAACCCCGCCAGCCTAGCCGGGTCCT
CAACGACAGGAGCACGATCATGCGCACCCGTGGGGCCGCCATGCCGGCGATAATGGCCTGCTTCTCGCCG
AAACGTTTGGTGGCGGGACCAGTGACGAAGGCTTGAGCGAGGGCGTGCAAGATTCCGAATACCGCAAGCG
ACAGGCCGATCATCGTCGCGCTCCAGCGAAAGCGGTCCTCGCCGAAAATGACCCAGAGCGCTGCCGGCAC
CTGTCCTACGAGTTGCATGATAAAGAAGACAGTCATAAGTGCGGCGACGATAGTCATGCCCCGCGCCCAC
CGGAAGGAGCTGACTGGGTTGAAGGCTCTCAAGGGCATCGGTCGAGATCCCGGTGCCTAATGAGTGAGCT
AACTTACATTAATTGCGTTGCGCTCACTGCCCGCTTTCCAGTCGGGAAACCTGTCGTGCCAGCTGCATTA
ATGAATCGGCCAACGCGCGGGGAGAGGCGGTTTGCGTATTGGGCGCCAGGGTGGTTTTTCTTTTCACCAG
TGAGACGGGCAACAGCTGATTGCCCTTCACCGCCTGGCCCTGAGAGAGTTGCAGCAAGCGGTCCACGCTG
GTTTGCCCCAGCAGGCGAAAATCCTGTTTGATGGTGGTTAACGGCGGGATATAACATGAGCTGTCTTCGG
TATCGTCGTATCCCACTACCGAGATATCCGCACCAACGCGCAGCCCGGACTCGGTAATGGCGCGCATTGC
GCCCAGCGCCATCTGATCGTTGGCAACCAGCATCGCAGTGGGAACGATGCCCTCATTCAGCATTTGCATG
GTTTGTTGAAAACCGGACATGGCACTCCAGTCGCCTTCCCGTTCCGCTATCGGCTGAATTTGATTGCGAG
TGAGATATTTATGCCAGCCAGCCAGACGCAGACGCGCCGAGACAGAACTTAATGGGCCCGCTAACAGCGC
GATTTGCTGGTGACCCAATGCGACCAGATGCTCCACGCCCAGTCGCGTACCGTCTTCATGGGAGAAAATA
ATACTGTTGATGGGTGTCTGGTCAGAGACATCAAGAAATAACGCCGGAACATTAGTGCAGGCAGCTTCCA
CAGCAATGGCATCCTGGTCATCCAGCGGATAGTTAATGATCAGCCCACTGACGCGTTGCGCGAGAAGATT
GTGCACCGCCGCTTTACAGGCTTCGACGCCGCTTCGTTCTACCATCGACACCACCACGCTGGCACCCAGT
TGATCGGCGCGAGATTTAATCGCCGCGACAATTTGCGACGGCGCGTGCAGGGCCAGACTGGAGGTGGCAA
CGCCAATCAGCAACGACTGTTTGCCCGCCAGTTGTTGTGCCACGCGGTTGGGAATGTAATTCAGCTCCGC
CATCGCCGCTTCCACTTTTTCCCGCGTTTTCGCAGAAACGTGGCTGGCCTGGTTCACCACGCGGGAAACG
GTCTGATAAGAGACACCGGCATACTCTGCGACATCGTATAACGTTACTGGTTTCACATTCACCACCCTGA
ATTGACTCTCTTCCGGGCGCTATCATGCCATACCGCGAAAGGTTTTGCGCCATTCGATGGTGTCCGGGAT
CTCGACGCTCTCCCTTATGCGACTCCTGCATTAGGAAGCAGCCCAGTAGTAGGTTGAGGCCGTTGAGCAC
CGCCGCCGCAAGGAATGGTGCATGCAAGGAGATGGCGCCCAACAGTCCCCCGGCCACGGGGCCTGCCACC
ATACCCACGCCGAAACAAGCGCTCATGAGCCCGAAGTGGCGAGCCCGATCTTCCCCATCGGTGATGTCGG
CGATATAGGCGCCAGCAACCGCACCTGTGGCGCCGGTGATGCCGGCCACGATGCGTCCGGCGTAGAGGAT
CGAGATCTCGATCCCGCGAAATTAATACGACTCACTATAGGGGAATTGTGAGCGGATAACAATTCCCCTC
TAGAAATAATTTTGTTTAACTTTAAGAAGGAGATATACCATGGGAGGCCTGAACGATATTTTTGAAGCGC
AGAAAATTGAATGGCATGAACACCATCACCATCACCATGAAAACCTGTACTTCCAATCCAATATTGGTAG
TGGGAGCAACGGCAGCAGCGGATCCGTGAGCAAGGGCGAGGAGCTGTTCACCGGGGTGGTGCCCATCCTG
GTCGAGCTGGACGGCGACGTAAACGGCCACAAGTTCAGCGTCCGCGGCGAGGGCGAGGGCGATGCCACCA
ACGGCAAGCTGACCCTGAAGTTCATCTGCACCACCGGCAAGCTGCCCGTGCCCTGGCCCACCCTCGTGAC
CACCTTCGGCTACGGCGTGGCCTGCTTCAGCCGCTACCCCGACCACATGAAGCAGCACGACTTCTTCAAG
TCCGCCATGCCCGAAGGCTACGTCCAGGAGCGCACCATCTCTTTCAAGGACGACGGTACCTACAAGACCC
GCGCCGAGGTGAAGTTCGAGGGCGACACCCTGGTGAACCGCATCGAGCTGAAGGGCATCGACTTCAAGGA
GGACGGCAACATCCTGGGGCACAAGCTGGAGTACAACTTCAACAGCCACAACGTCTATATCACGGCCGAC
AAGCAGAAGAACGGCATCAAGGCTAACTTCAAGATCCGCCACAACGTTGAGGACGGCAGCGTGCAGCTCG
CCGACCACTACCAGCAGAACACCCCCATCGGCGACGGCCCCGTGCTGCTGCCCGACAACCACTACCTGAG
CCATCAGTCCGCCCTGAGCAAAGACCCCAACGAGAAGCGCGATCACATGGTCCTGCTGGAGTTCGTGACC
GCCGCCGGGATTACACATGGCATGGACGAGCTGTACAAGTAAGCGGCCGCACTCGAGCACCACCACCACC
ACCACTGAGATCCGGCTGCTAACAAAGCCCGAAAGGAAGCTGAGTTGGCTGCTGCCACCGCTGAGCAATA
ACTAGCATAACCCCTTGGGGCCTCTAAACGGGTCTTGAGGGGTTTTTTGCTGAAAGGAGGAACTATATCC
GGAT
