Features (pLannotate 1.2.2; 21 found; start..end, strand, type, name):
    323..340     +  CDS            9xHis (fragment): 9xHis affinity tag
    350..399     +  CDS            SET1 (fragment): solubility-enhancement tag derived from T7 phage gene 10B
    407..454     +  terminator     T7 terminator: transcription terminator for bacteriophage T7 RNA polymerase
    491..919     +  rep_origin     f1 ori (sequence partly withheld): f1 bacteriophage origin of replication; arrow indicates direction of (+) strand synthesis
    973..1030    +  promoter       AmpR promoter (fragment): bla
   1039..1854    -  CDS            KanR: aminoglycoside phosphotransferase; aph(3')-Ia; confers resistance to kanamycin in bacteria or G418 (Geneticin®) in eukaryotes
   1976..2564    +  rep_origin     ori: high-copy-number ColE1/pMB1/pBR322/pUC origin of replication
   2750..2889    -  misc_feature   bom: basis of mobility region from pBR322
   2991..3182    -  CDS            rop: Rop protein, which maintains plasmids at low copy number; rop
   3199..3579    +  CDS            YPB1_ECOLX: Protein predicted: Swiss-Prot protein existence level 4. From Escherichia coli.
   3651..3942    -  CDS            TcR (fragment): tetracycline efflux protein; tet; confers resistance to tetracycline
   3957..3978    -  protein_bind   CAP binding site: CAP binding activates transcription in the presence of cAMP. E. coli catabolite activator protein
   3991..5073    -  CDS            lacI: lac repressor; lacI; The lac repressor binds to the lac operator to inhibit transcription in E. coli. This inhibition can be relieved by adding lactose or isopropyl-β-D-thiogalactopyranoside (IPTG).
   5074..5151    -  promoter       lacI promoter: lacI
   5159..5438    -  CDS            TcR (fragment): tetracycline efflux protein; tet; confers resistance to tetracycline
   5460..5478    +  promoter       T7 promoter: promoter for bacteriophage T7 RNA polymerase
   5479..5503    +  protein_bind   lac operator: The lac repressor binds to the lac operator to inhibit transcription in E. coli. This inhibition can be relieved by adding lactose or isopropyl-β-D-thiogalactopyranoside (IPTG). lac repressor encoded by lacI
   5518..5540    +  RBS            RBS: efficient ribosome binding site from bacteriophage T7 gene 10 (Olins and Rangwala, 1989)
   5598..5615    +  CDS            6xHis: 6xHis affinity tag
   5616..5632    +  CDS            TEV site (fragment): tobacco etch virus (TEV) protease recognition and cleavage site
   5673..304     +  CDS            Clover (across the origin): Clover is a basic (constitutively fluorescent) green/yellow fluorescent protein published in 2012, derived from Aequorea victoria. It is reported to be a rapidly-maturing weak dimer with high acid sensitivity.
>Addgene plasmid #86931 | pET mClover LIC cloning vector (H6-mClover) | addgene full sequence | sequence record 174751 | Addgene NGS Result
GGGGCACAAGCTGGAGTACAACTTCAACAGCCACAACGTCTATATCACGGCCGACAAGCAGAAGAACGGC
ATCAAGGCTAACTTCAAGATCCGCCACAACGTTGAGGACGGCAGCGTGCAGCTCGCCGACCACTACCAGC
AGAACACCCCCATCGGCGACGGCCCCGTGCTGCTGCCCGACAACCACTACCTGAGCCATCAGTCCGCCCT
GAGCAAAGACCCCAACGAGAAGCGCGATCACATGGTCCTGCTGGAGTTCGTGACCGCCGCCGGGATTACA
CATGGCATGGACGAGCTGTACAAGTAAGCGGCCGCACTCGAGCACCACCACCACCACCACTGAGATCCGG
CTGCTAACAAAGCCCGAAAGGAAGCTGAGTTGGCTGCTGCCACCGCTGAGCAATAACTAGCATAACCCCT
TGGGGCCTCTAAACGGGTCTTGAGGGGTTTTTTGCTGAAAGGAGGAACTATATCCGGATTGGCGAATGGG
[124 nt withheld, positions 491-614]
C
[91 nt withheld, positions 616-706]
A
[49 nt withheld, positions 708-756]
CCTTTGACGTTGGAGTCCACGTTCTTT
[37 nt withheld, positions 784-820]
ACCCTATCTCGGTCTATTCTTTTGATTTATAAGGGATTTTGCCGATTTCGGCCTATTGGTTAAAAAATGA
GCTGATTTAACAAAAATTTAACGCGAATTTTAACAAACTAGTAACGTTTACAATTTCAGGTGGCACTTTT
CGGGGAAATGTGCGCGGAACCCCTATTTGTTTATTTTTCTAAATACATTCAAATATGTATCCGCTCATGA
ATTAATTCTTAGAAAAACTCATCGAGCATCAAATGAAACTGCAATTTATTCATATCAGGATTATCAATAC
CATATTTTTGAAAAAGCCGTTTCTGTAATGAAGGAGAAAACTCACCGAGGCAGTTCCATAGGATGGCAAG
ATCCTGGTATCGGTCTGCGATTCCGACTCGTCCAACATCAATACAACCTATTAATTTCCCCTCGTCAAAA
ATAAGGTTATCAAGTGAGAAATCACCATGAGTGACGACTGAATCCGGTGAGAATGGCAAAAGTTTATGCA
TTTCTTTCCAGACTTGTTCAACAGGCCAGCCATTACGCTCGTCATCAAAATCACTCGCATCAACCAAACC
GTTATTCATTCGTGATTGCGCCTGAGCGAGACGAAATACGCGATCGCTGTTAAAAGGACAATTACAAACA
GGAATCGAATGCAACCGGCGCAGGAACACTGCCAGCGCATCAACAATGTTTTCACCTGAATCAGGATATT
CTTCTAATACCTGGAATGCTGTTTTCCCGGGGATCGCAGTGGTGAGTAACCATGCATCATCAGGAGTACG
GATAAAATGCTTGATGGTCGGAAGAGGCATAAATTCCGTCAGCCAGTTTAGTCTGACCATCTCATCTGTA
ACATCATTGGCAACGCTACCTTTGCCATGTTTCAGAAACAACTCTGGCGCATCGGGCTTCCCATACAATC
GATAGATTGTCGCACCTGATTGCCCGACATTATCGCGAGCCCATTTATACCCATATAAATCAGCATCCAT
GTTGGAATTTAATCGCGGCCTAGAGCAAGACGTTTCCCGTTGAATATGGCTCATAACACCCCTTGTATTA
CTGTTTATGTAAGCAGACAGTTTTATTGTTCATGACCAAAATCCCTTAACGTGAGTTTTCGTTCCACTGA
GCGTCAGACCCCGTAGAAAAGATCAAAGGATCTTCTTGAGATCCTTTTTTTCTGCGCGTAATCTGCTGCT
TGCAAACAAAAAAACCACCGCTACCAGCGGTGGTTTGTTTGCCGGATCAAGAGCTACCAACTCTTTTTCC
GAAGGTAACTGGCTTCAGCAGAGCGCAGATACCAAATACTGTCCTTCTAGTGTAGCCGTAGTTAGGCCAC
CACTTCAAGAACTCTGTAGCACCGCCTACATACCTCGCTCTGCTAATCCTGTTACCAGTGGCTGCTGCCA
GTGGCGATAAGTCGTGTCTTACCGGGTTGGACTCAAGACGATAGTTACCGGATAAGGCGCAGCGGTCGGG
CTGAACGGGGGGTTCGTGCACACAGCCCAGCTTGGAGCGAACGACCTACACCGAACTGAGATACCTACAG
CGTGAGCTATGAGAAAGCGCCACGCTTCCCGAAGGGAGAAAGGCGGACAGGTATCCGGTAAGCGGCAGGG
TCGGAACAGGAGAGCGCACGAGGGAGCTTCCAGGGGGAAACGCCTGGTATCTTTATAGTCCTGTCGGGTT
TCGCCACCTCTGACTTGAGCGTCGATTTTTGTGATGCTCGTCAGGGGGGCGGAGCCTATGGAAAAACGCC
AGCAACGCGGCCTTTTTACGGTTCCTGGCCTTTTGCTGGCCTTTTGCTCACATGTTCTTTCCTGCGTTAT
CCCCTGATTCTGTGGATAACCGTATTACCGCCTTTGAGTGAGCTGATACCGCTCGCCGCAGCCGAACGAC
CGAGCGCAGCGAGTCAGTGAGCGAGGAAGCGGAAGAGCGCCTGATGCGGTATTTTCTCCTTACGCATCTG
TGCGGTATTTCACACCGCAATGGTGCACTCTCAGTACAATCTGCTCTGATGCCGCATAGTTAAGCCAGTA
TACACTCCGCTATCGCTACGTGACTGGGTCATGGCTGCGCCCCGACACCCGCCAACACCCGCTGACGCGC
CCTGACGGGCTTGTCTGCTCCCGGCATCCGCTTACAGACAAGCTGTGACCGTCTCCGGGAGCTGCATGTG
TCAGAGGTTTTCACCGTCATCACCGAAACGCGCGAGGCAGCTGCGGTAAAGCTCATCAGCGTGGTCGTGA
AGCGATTCACAGATGTCTGCCTGTTCATCCGCGTCCAGCTCGTTGAGTTTCTCCAGAAGCGTTAATGTCT
GGCTTCTGATAAAGCGGGCCATGTTAAGGGCGGTTTTTTCCTGTTTGGTCACTGATGCCTCCGTGTAAGG
GGGATTTCTGTTCATGGGGGTAATGATACCGATGAAACGAGAGAGGATGCTCACGATACGGGTTACTGAT
GATGAACATGCCCGGTTACTGGAACGTTGTGAGGGTAAACAACTGGCGGTATGGATGCGGCGGGACCAGA
GAAAAATCACTCAGGGTCAATGCCAGCGCTTCGTTAATACAGATGTAGGTGTTCCACAGGGTAGCCAGCA
GCATCCTGCGATGCAGATCCGGAACATAATGGTGCAGGGCGCTGACTTCCGCGTTTCCAGACTTTACGAA
ACACGGAAACCGAAGACCATTCATGTTGTTGCTCAGGTCGCAGACGTTTTGCAGCAGCAGTCGCTTCACG
TTCGCTCGCGTATCGGTGATTCATTCTGCTAACCAGTAAGGCAACCCCGCCAGCCTAGCCGGGTCCTCAA
CGACAGGAGCACGATCATGCGCACCCGTGGGGCCGCCATGCCGGCGATAATGGCCTGCTTCTCGCCGAAA
CGTTTGGTGGCGGGACCAGTGACGAAGGCTTGAGCGAGGGCGTGCAAGATTCCGAATACCGCAAGCGACA
GGCCGATCATCGTCGCGCTCCAGCGAAAGCGGTCCTCGCCGAAAATGACCCAGAGCGCTGCCGGCACCTG
TCCTACGAGTTGCATGATAAAGAAGACAGTCATAAGTGCGGCGACGATAGTCATGCCCCGCGCCCACCGG
AAGGAGCTGACTGGGTTGAAGGCTCTCAAGGGCATCGGTCGAGATCCCGGTGCCTAATGAGTGAGCTAAC
TTACATTAATTGCGTTGCGCTCACTGCCCGCTTTCCAGTCGGGAAACCTGTCGTGCCAGCTGCATTAATG
AATCGGCCAACGCGCGGGGAGAGGCGGTTTGCGTATTGGGCGCCAGGGTGGTTTTTCTTTTCACCAGTGA
GACGGGCAACAGCTGATTGCCCTTCACCGCCTGGCCCTGAGAGAGTTGCAGCAAGCGGTCCACGCTGGTT
TGCCCCAGCAGGCGAAAATCCTGTTTGATGGTGGTTAACGGCGGGATATAACATGAGCTGTCTTCGGTAT
CGTCGTATCCCACTACCGAGATATCCGCACCAACGCGCAGCCCGGACTCGGTAATGGCGCGCATTGCGCC
CAGCGCCATCTGATCGTTGGCAACCAGCATCGCAGTGGGAACGATACCCTCATTCAGCATTTGCATGGTT
TGTTGAAAACCGGACATGGCACTCCAGTCGCCTTCCCGTTCCGCTATCGGCTGAATTTGATTGCGAGTGA
GATATTTATGCCAGCCAGCCAGACGCAGACGCGCCGAGACAGAACTTAATGGGCCCGCTAACAGCGCGAT
TTGCTGGTGACCCAATGCGACCAGATGCTCCACGCCCAGTCGCGTACCGTCTTCATGGGAGAAAATAATA
CTGTTGATGGGTGTCTGGTCAGAGACATCAAGAAATAACGCCGGAACATTAGTGCAGGCAGCTTCCACAG
CAATGGCATCCTGGTCATCCAGCGGATAGTTAATGATCAGCCCACTGACGCGTTGCGCGAGAAGATTGTG
CACCGCCGCTTTACAGGCTTCGACGCCGCTTCGTTCTACCATCGACACCACCACGCTGGCACCCAGTTGA
TCGGCGCGAGATTTAATCGCCGCGACAATTTGCGACGGCGCGTGCAGGGCCAGACTGGAGGTGGCAACGC
CAATCAGCAACGACTGTTTGCCCGCCAGTTGTTGTGCCACGCGGTTGGGAATGTAATTCAGCTCCGCCAT
CGCCGCTTCCACTTTTTCCCGCGTTTTCGCAGAAACGTGGCTGGCCTGGTTCACCACGCGGGAAACGGTC
TGATAAGAGACACCGGCATACTCTGCGACATCGTATAACGTTACTGGTTTCACATTCACCACCCTGAATT
GACTCTCTTCCGGGCGCTATCATGCCATACCGCGAAAGGTTTTGCGCCATTCGATGGTGTCCGGGATCTC
GACGCTCTCCCTTATGCGACTCCTGCATTAGGAAGCAGCCCAGTAGTAGGTTGAGGCCGTTGAGCACCGC
CGCCGCAAGGAATGGTGCATGCAAGGAGATGGCGCCCAACAGTCCCCCGGCCACGGGGCCTGCCACCATA
CCCACGCCGAAACAAGCGCTCATGAGCCCGAAGTGGCGAGCCCGATCTTCCCCATCGGTGATGTCGGCGA
TATAGGCGCCAGCAACCGCACCTGTGGCGCCGGTGATGCCGGCCACGATGCGTCCGGCGTAGAGGATCGA
GATCTCGATCCCGCGAAATTAATACGACTCACTATAGGGGAATTGTGAGCGGATAACAATTCCCCTCTAG
AAATAATTTTGTTTAACTTTAAGAAGGAGATATACCATGGGAGGCCTGAACGATATTTTTGAAGCGCAGA
AAATTGAATGGCATGAACACCATCACCATCACCATGAAAACCTGTACTTCCAATCCAATATTGGTAGTGG
GAGCAACGGCAGCAGCGGATCCGTGAGCAAGGGCGAGGAGCTGTTCACCGGGGTGGTGCCCATCCTGGTC
GAGCTGGACGGCGACGTAAACGGCCACAAGTTCAGCGTCCGCGGCGAGGGCGAGGGCGATGCCACCAACG
GCAAGCTGACCCTGAAGTTCATCTGCACCACCGGCAAGCTGCCCGTGCCCTGGCCCACCCTCGTGACCAC
CTTCGGCTACGGCGTGGCCTGCTTCAGCCGCTACCCCGACCACATGAAGCAGCACGACTTCTTCAAGTCC
GCCATGCCCGAAGGCTACGTCCAGGAGCGCACCATCTCTTTCAAGGACGACGGTACCTACAAGACCCGCG
CCGAGGTGAAGTTCGAGGGCGACACCCTGGTGAACCGCATCGAGCTGAAGGGCATCGACTTCAAGGAGGA
CGGCAACATCCT
